Addgene plasmid #55921: mRFP1-EB3-3
Purpose: Localization: MT End Binding Protein, Excitation: 584, Emission: 607
Depositing lab: Michael Davidson.
Backbone
  Vector backbone: mRFP1
  Backbone size w/o insert (bp): 4750
  Vector type: Mammalian Expression
  Selectable markers: Neomycin (select with G418)
Growth in bacteria
  Bacterial resistance: Kanamycin, 50 μg/mL
  Growth temperature: 37°C
  Growth strain: DH5alpha
  Copy number: High Copy
Gene/Insert
  Gene/Insert name: EB3 (alt name: NM_012326.2)
  Species: H. sapiens (human)
  Entrez Gene: MAPRE3 (a.k.a. EB3, EBF3, EBF3-S, RP3)
  Promoter: CMV
  Tag / fusion protein: mRFP1
  Cloning method: Unknown
  Sequencing primers: 5′ CMV-F; 3′ SV40pA-R
Terms and licenses: Academic/Nonprofit Terms; Industry Terms: Not Available to Industry
Depositor comments: . Excitation = 584; Emission = 607
How to cite: mRFP1-EB3-3 was a gift from Michael Davidson (Addgene plasmid # 55921 ; http://n2t.net/addgene:55921 ; RRID:Addgene_55921)
