[The description below was written by a language model from this plasmid's Addgene catalogue record.]
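Description:
mRFP1-EB3-3 is a mammalian expression plasmid that produces human EB3 (end-binding protein 3, encoded by MAPRE3) fused to the monomeric red fluorescent protein mRFP1. It is built on an mRFP1 fluorescent-protein backbone of about 4.75 kb without the insert. The plasmid is maintained at high copy number in E. coli under kanamycin selection. For mammalian cells it carries a neomycin resistance marker, so stably transfected lines can be selected with G418. The record names no origin of replication and includes no feature table, so the detailed element layout is not documented here.

The fusion is transcribed from the CMV promoter, a strong constitutive promoter widely used in mammalian cells. The listed 3′ sequencing primer points to an SV40 polyadenylation signal downstream of the coding region. The record does not say whether mRFP1 sits at the N- or C-terminus of EB3, what linker joins the two, or how the insert was cloned.

EB3 is a microtubule plus-end tracking protein that accumulates at the tips of growing microtubules. The stated purpose of the construct is to serve as a localization marker for this microtubule end-binding protein. In live-cell fluorescence microscopy, such fusions typically appear as moving comet-like signals at growing microtubule ends, which allows microtubule growth dynamics and orientation to be followed. The red label has recorded excitation and emission maxima of 584 nm and 607 nm. These wavelengths generally allow it to be combined with green or other spectrally distinct reporters in multicolour imaging.
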