>Addgene plasmid #55921 | mRFP1-EB3-3 | depositor partial sequence | sequence record 86826 | insert sequence
ACGTCAGATCCGCTAGCGCTACCGGACTCAGATCTCGAGCTCAAGCTTCGAATTCTGCAGTCGACTGCCA
CCATGGCCGTCAATGTGTACTCCACATCTGTGACCAGTGAAAATCTGAGTCGCCATGATATGCTTGCATG
GGTCAACGACTCCCTGCACCTCAACTATACCAAGATAGAACAGCTTTGTTCAGGGGCAGCCTACTGCCAG
TTCATGGACATGCTCTTCCCCGGCTGTGTGCACTTGAGGAAAGTGAAGTTCCAGGCCAAACTAGAGCATG
AATACATCCACAACTTCAAGGTGCTGCAAGCAGCTTTCAAGAAGATGGGTGTTGACAAAATCATTCCTGT
AGAGAAATTAGTGAAAGGAAAATTCCAAGATAATTTTGAGTTTATTCAGTGGTTTAAGAAATTCTTTGAC
GCAAACTATGATGGAAAGGATTACAACCCTCTGCTGGCGCGGCAGGGCCAGGACGTAGCGCCACCTCCTA
ACCCAGGTGATCAGATCTTCAACAAATCCAAGAAACTCATTGGCACAGCAGTTCCACAGAGGACGTCCCC
CACAGGCCCAAAAAACATGCAGACCTCTGGCCGGCTGAGCAATGTGGCCCCCCCCTGCATTCTCCGGAAG
AATCCTCCATCAGCCCGAAATGGCGGCCATGAGACTGATGCCCAAATTCTTGAACTCAACCAACAGCTGG
TGGACTTGAAGCTGACAGTGGATGGGCTGGAGAAGGAACGTGACTTCTACTTCAGCAAACTTCGTGACAT
CGAGCTCATCTGCCAGGAGCATGAAAGTGAAAACAGCCCTGTTATCTCAGGCATCATTGGCATCCTCTAT
GCCACAGAGGAAGGATTCGCACCCCCTGAGGACGATGAGATTGAAGAGCATCAACAAGAAGACCAGGACG
AGTACCTGGATCCGATGGCCTCCTCCGAGGACGTCATCAAGGAGTTCATGCGCTTCAAGGTGCGCATGGA
GGGCTCCGTGAACGGCCACGAGTTCGAGATCGAGGGCGAGGGCGAGGGCCGCCCCTACGAGGGCACCCAG
ACCGCCAAGCTGAAGGTGACCAAGGGCGGCCCCCTGCCCTTCGCCTGGGACATCCTGTCCCCTCAGTTCC
AGTACGGCTCCAAGGCCTACGTGAAGCACCCCGCCGACATCCCCGACTACTTGAAGCTGTCCTTCCCCGA
GGGCTTCAAGTGGGAGCGCGTGATGAACTTCGAGGACGGCGGCGTGGTGACCGTGACCCAGGACTCCTCC
CTGCAGGACGGCGAGTTCATCTACAAGGTGAAGCTGCGCGGCACCAACTTCCCCTCCGACGGCCCCGTAA
TGCAGAAGAAGACCATGGGCTGGGAGGCCTCCACCGAGCGGATGTACCCCGAGGACGGCGCCCTGAAGGG
CGAGATCAAGATGAGGCTGAAGCTGAAGGACGGCGGCCACTACGACGCCGAGGTCAAGACCACCTACATG
GCCAAGAAGCCCGTGCAGCTGCCCGGCGCCTACAAGACCGACATCAAGCTGGACATCACCTCCCACAACG
AGGACTACACCATCGTGGAACAGTACGAGCGCGCCGAGGGCCGCCACTCCACCGGCGCCTAAGAATTCGA
AGCTTGATGCGGCCGCGACTCTAGATCATAATCAGCCATACCACATT
