>Addgene plasmid #55921 | mRFP1-EB3-3 | addgene partial sequence | sequence record 117659 | Mombaerts mRFPup 5'-GTGGCCGTTCACGGAGCCCTCCATG-3'
ACGANAACTCCTTGAGACGTCCTCGGAGGAGGCCATCGGATCCAGGTACTCGTCCTGGTCTTCTTGTTGA
TGCTCTTCAATCTCATCGTCCTCAGGGGGTGCGAATCCTTCCTCTGTGGCATAGAGGATGCCAATGATGC
CTGAGATAACAGGGCTGTTTTCACTTTCATGCTCCTGGCAGATGAGCTCGATGTCACGAAGTTTGCTGAA
GTAGAAGTCACGTTCCTTCTCCAGCCCATCCACTGTCAGCTTCAAGTCCACCAGCTGTTGGTTGAGTTCA
AGAATTTGGGCATCAGTCTCATGGCCGCCATTTCGGGCTGATGGAGGATTCTTCCGGAGAATGCAGGGGG
GGGCCACATTGCTCAGCCGGCCAGAGGTCTGCATGTTTTTTGGGCCTGTGGGGGACGTCCTCTGTGGAAC
TGCTGTGCCAATGAGTTTCTTGGATTTGTTGAAGATCTGATCACCTGGGTTAGGAGGTGGCGCTACGTCC
TGGCCCTGCCGCGCCAGCAGAGGGTTGTAATCCTTTCCATCATAGTTTGCGTCAAAGAATTTCTTAAACC
ACTGAATAAACTCAAAATTATCTTGGAATTTTCCTTTCACTAATTTCTCTACAGGAATGATTTTGTCAAC
ACCCATCTTCTTGAAAGCTGCTTGCAGCACCTTGAAGTTGTGGATGTATTCATGCTCTAGTTTGGCCTGG
AACTTCACTTTCCTCAAGTGCACACAGCCGGGGAAGAGCATGTCCATGAACTGGCAGTANGCTGCCCCTG
AACAAAGCTGTTCTATCTTGGTATAGTTGANGTGCAGGGAGTCGTTGACCCATGCAAGCATATCATGGCG
ACTCANAATTTCACTGGTCACANATGTGGAGTACACATTGACGGCCATGGTGGCAGTCGACTGCANAATT
CNAANCTTGANCTCGANATCTGANTCCGGTAGCGCTAGCGGATCTGANGGNTCACTAAACCAGCTCTGCT
TANAAAAANCCTCCACGANCCTACNCATNCCACNTTTTTNNAAANGGGGGNAAATTTTTAAAAAATTTTG
NAAAACCCCCGTTNATTTTGGGNCNAAAAAAAACNCCNATNAACCCCANGGGGGGGAAANNTGGAAANNC
CCCGGGNACAAACCC
